>Addgene plasmid #21731 | MAP4K3-GFP | addgene full sequence | sequence record 421907 | Addgene NGS Result
GATTTAACAAAAATTTAACGCGAATTAATTCTGTGGAATGTGTGTCAGTTAGGGTGTGGAAAGTCCCCAG
GCTCCCCAGCAGGCAGAAGTATGCAAAGCATGCATCTCAATTAGTCAGCAACCAGGTGTGGAAAGTCCCC
AGGCTCCCCAGCAGGCAGAAGTATGCAAAGCATGCATCTCAATTAGTCAGCAACCATAGTCCCGCCCCTA
ACTCCGCCCATCCCGCCCCTAACTCCGCCCAGTTCCGCCCATTCTCCGCCCCATGGCTGACTAATTTTTT
TTATTTATGCAGAGGCCGAGGCCGCCTCTGCCTCTGAGCTATTCCAGAAGTAGTGAGGAGGCTTTTTTGG
AGGCCTAGGCTTTTGCAAAAAGCTCCCGGGAGCTTGTATATCCATTTTCGGATCTGATCAAGAGACAGGA
TGAGGATCGTTTCGCATGATTGAACAAGATGGATTGCACGCAGGTTCTCCGGCCGCTTGGGTGGAGAGGC
TATTCGGCTATGACTGGGCACAACAGACAATCGGCTGCTCTGATGCCGCCGTGTTCCGGCTGTCAGCGCA
GGGGCGCCCGGTTCTTTTTGTCAAGACCGACCTGTCCGGTGCCCTGAATGAACTGCAGGACGAGGCAGCG
CGGCTATCGTGGCTGGCCACGACGGGCGTTCCTTGCGCAGCTGTGCTCGACGTTGTCACTGAAGCGGGAA
GGGACTGGCTGCTATTGGGCGAAGTGCCGGGGCAGGATCTCCTGTCATCTCACCTTGCTCCTGCCGAGAA
AGTATCCATCATGGCTGATGCAATGCGGCGGCTGCATACGCTTGATCCGGCTACCTGCCCATTCGACCAC
CAAGCGAAACATCGCATCGAGCGAGCACGTACTCGGATGGAAGCCGGTCTTGTCGATCAGGATGATCTGG
ACGAAGAGCATCAGGGGCTCGCGCCAGCCGAACTGTTCGCCAGGCTCAAGGCGCGCATGCCCGACGGCGA
GGATCTCGTCGTGACCCATGGCGATGCCTGCTTGCCGAATATCATGGTGGAAAATGGCCGCTTTTCTGGA
TTCATCGACTGTGGCCGGCTGGGTGTGGCGGACCGCTATCAGGACATAGCGTTGGCTACCCGTGATATTG
CTGAAGAGCTTGGCGGCGAATGGGCTGACCGCTTCCTCGTGCTTTACGGTATCGCCGCTCCCGATTCGCA
GCGCATCGCCTTCTATCGCCTTCTTGACGAGTTCTTCTGAGCGGGACTCTGGGGTTCGCGAAATGACCGA
CCAAGCGACGCCCAACCTGCCATCACGAGATTTCGATTCCACCGCCGCCTTCTATGAAAGGTTGGGCTTC
GGAATCGTTTTCCGGGACGCCGGCTGGATGATCCTCCAGCGCGGGGATCTCATGCTGGAGTTCTTCGCCC
ACCCCAACTTGTTTATTGCAGCTTATAATGGTTACAAATAAAGCAATAGCATCACAAATTTCACAAATAA
AGCATTTTTTTCACTGCATTCTAGTTGTGGTTTGTCCAAACTCATCAATGTATCTTATCATGTCTGTATA
CCGTCGACCTCTAGCTAGAGCTTGGCGTAATCATGGTCATAGCTGTTTCCTGTGTGAAATTGTTATCCGC
TCACAATTCCACACAACATACGAGCCGGAAGCATAAAGTGTAAAGCCTGGGGTGCCTAATGAGTGAGCTA
ACTCACATTAATTGCGTTGCGCTCACTGCCCGCTTTCCAGTCGGGAAACCTGTCGTGCCAGCTGCATTAA
TGAATCGGCCAACGCGCGGGGAGAGGCGGTTTGCGTATTGGGCGCTCTTCCGCTTCCTCGCTCACTGACT
CGCTGCGCTCGGTCGTTCGGCTGCGGCGAGCGGTATCAGCTCACTCAAAGGCGGTAATACGGTTATCCAC
AGAATCAGGGGATAACGCAGGAAAGAACATGTGAGCAAAAGGCCAGCAAAAGGCCAGGAACCGTAAAAAG
GCCGCGTTGCTGGCGTTTTTCCATAGGCTCCGCCCCCCTGACGAGCATCACAAAAATCGACGCTCAAGTC
AGAGGTGGCGAAACCCGACAGGACTATAAAGATACCAGGCGTTTCCCCCTGGAAGCTCCCTCGTGCGCTC
TCCTGTTCCGACCCTGCCGCTTACCGGATACCTGTCCGCCTTTCTCCCTTCGGGAAGCGTGGCGCTTTCT
CATAGCTCACGCTGTAGGTATCTCAGTTCGGTGTAGGTCGTTCGCTCCAAGCTGGGCTGTGTGCACGAAC
CCCCCGTTCAGCCCGACCGCTGCGCCTTATCCGGTAACTATCGTCTTGAGTCCAACCCGGTAAGACACGA
CTTATCGCCACTGGCAGCAGCCACTGGTAACAGGATTAGCAGAGCGAGGTATGTAGGCGGTGCTACAGAG
TTCTTGAAGTGGTGGCCTAACTACGGCTACACTAGAAGAACAGTATTTGGTATCTGCGCTCTGCTGAAGC
CAGTTACCTTCGGAAAAAGAGTTGGTAGCTCTTGATCCGGCAAACAAACCACCGCTGGTAGCGGTGGTTT
TTTTGTTTGCAAGCAGCAGATTACGCGCAGAAAAAAAGGATCTCAAGAAGATCCTTTGATCTTTTCTACG
GGGTCTGACGCTCAGTGGAACGAAAACTCACGTTAAGGGATTTTGGTCATGAGATTATCAAAAAGGATCT
TCACCTAGATCCTTTTAAATTAAAAATGAAGTTTTAAATCAATCTAAAGTATATATGAGTAAACTTGGTC
TGACAGTTACCAATGCTTAATCAGTGAGGCACCTATCTCAGCGATCTGTCTATTTCGTTCATCCATAGTT
GCCTGACTCCCCGTCGTGTAGATAACTACGATACGGGAGGGCTTACCATCTGGCCCCAGTGCTGCAATGA
TACCGCGAGACCCACGCTCACCGGCTCCAGATTTATCAGCAATAAACCAGCCAGCCGGAAGGGCCGAGCG
CAGAAGTGGTCCTGCAACTTTATCCGCCTCCATCCAGTCTATTAATTGTTGCCGGGAAGCTAGAGTAAGT
AGTTCGCCAGTTAATAGTTTGCGCAACGTTGTTGCCATTGCTACAGGCATCGTGGTGTCACGCTCGTCGT
TTGGTATGGCTTCATTCAGCTCCGGTTCCCAACGATCAAGGCGAGTTACATGATCCCCCATGTTGTGCAA
AAAAGCGGTTAGCTCCTTCGGTCCTCCGATCGTTGTCAGAAGTAAGTTGGCCGCAGTGTTATCACTCATG
GTTATGGCAGCACTGCATAATTCTCTTACTGTCATGCCATCCGTAAGATGCTTTTCTGTGACTGGTGAGT
ACTCAACCAAGTCATTCTGAGAATAGTGTATGCGGCGACCGAGTTGCTCTTGCCCGGCGTCAATACGGGA
TAATACCGCGCCACATAGCAGAACTTTAAAAGTGCTCATCATTGGAAAACGTTCTTCGGGGCGAAAACTC
TCAAGGATCTTACCGCTGTTGAGATCCAGTTCGATGTAACCCACTCGTGCACCCAACTGATCTTCAGCAT
CTTTTACTTTCACCAGCGTTTCTGGGTGAGCAAAAACAGGAAGGCAAAATGCCGCAAAAAAGGGAATAAG
GGCGACACGGAAATGTTGAATACTCATACTCTTCCTTTTTCAATATTATTGAAGCATTTATCAGGGTTAT
TGTCTCATGAGCGGATACATATTTGAATGTATTTAGAAAAATAAACAAATAGGGGTTCCGCGCACATTTC
CCCGAAAAGTGCCACCTGACGTCGACGGATCGGGAGATCTCCCGATCCCCTATGGTGCACTCTCAGTACA
ATCTGCTCTGATGCCGCATAGTTAAGCCAGTATCTGCTCCCTGCTTGTGTGTTGGAGGTCGCTGAGTAGT
GCGCGAGCAAAATTTAAGCTACAACAAGGCAAGGCTTGACCGACAATTGCATGAAGAATCTGCTTAGGGT
TAGGCGTTTTGCGCTGCTTCGCGATGTACGGGCCAGATATACGCGTTGACATTGATTATTGACTAGTTAT
TAATAGTAATCAATTACGGGGTCATTAGTTCATAGCCCATATATGGAGTTCCGCGTTACATAACTTACGG
TAAATGGCCCGCCTGGCTGACCGCCCAACGACCCCCGCCCATTGACGTCAATAATGACGTATGTTCCCAT
AGTAACGCCAATAGGGACTTTCCATTGACGTCAATGGGTGGAGTATTTACGGTAAACTGCCCACTTGGCA
GTACATCAAGTGTATCATATGCCAAGTACGCCCCCTATTGACGTCAATGACGGTAAATGGCCCGCCTGGC
ATTATGCCCAGTACATGACCTTATGGGACTTTCCTACTTGGCAGTACATCTACGTATTAGTCATCGCTAT
TACCATGGTGATGCGGTTTTGGCAGTACATCAATGGGCGTGGATAGCGGTTTGACTCACGGGGATTTCCA
AGTCTCCACCCCATTGACGTCAATGGGAGTTTGTTTTGGCACCAAAATCAACGGGACTTTCCAAAATGTC
GTAACAACTCCGCCCCATTGACGCAAATGGGCGGTAGGCGTGTACGGTGGGAGGTCTATATAAGCAGAGC
TCTCTGGCTAACTAGAGAACCCACTGCTTACTGGCTTATCGAAATTAATACGACTCACTATAGGGAGACC
CAAGCTGGCTAGTTAAGCTTGGTACCGAGCTCGGATCCACTAGTCCAGTGTGGTGGAATTGCCCTTGCCA
CCATGAACCCCGGCTTCGATTTGTCCCGCCGGAACCCGCAGGAGGACTTCGAGCTGATTCAGCGCATCGG
CAGCGGCACCTACGGCGACGTCTACAAGGCACGGAATGTTAACACTGGTGAATTAGCAGCAATTAAAGTA
ATAAAATTGGAACCAGGAGAAGACTTTGCAGTTGTGCAGCAAGAAATTATCATGATGAAAGACTGTAAAC
ACCCAAATATTGTTGCTTATTTTGGAAGCTATCTCAGGCGAGATAAGCTTTGGATTTGCATGGAGTTTTG
TGGAGGTGGTTCTTTACAGGATATTTATCACGTAACTGGACCTCTGTCAGAACTGCAAATTGCATATGTT
AGCAGAGAAACACTGCAGGGATTATATTATCTTCACAGTAAAGGAAAAATGCACAGAGATATAAAGGGAG
CTAACATTCTATTAACGGATAATGGTCATGTGAAATTGGCTGATTTTGGAGTATCTGCACAGATAACAGC
TACAATTGCCAAACGGAAGTCTTTCATTGGCACACCATATTGGATGGCTCCAGAAGTTGCAGCTGTTGAG
AGGAAGGGGGGTTACAATCAACTCTGTGATCTCTGGGCAGTGGGAATCACTGCCATAGAACTTGCAGAGC
TTCAGCCTCCTATGTTTGACTTACACCCAATGAGAGCATTATTTCTAATGACAAAAAGCAATTTTCAGCC
TCCTAAACTAAAGGATAAAATGAAATGGTCAAATAGTTTTCATCACTTTGTGAAAATGGCACTTACCAAA
AATCCGAAAAAAAGACCTACTGCTGAAAAATTATTACAGCATCCTTTTGTAACACAACATTTGACACGGT
CTTTGGCAATCGAGCTGTTGGATAAAGTAAATAATCCAGATCATTCCACTTACCATGATTTCGATGATGA
TGATCCTGAGCCTCTTGTTGCTGTACCACATAGAATTCACTCAACAAGTAGAAACGTGAGAGAAGAAAAA
ACACGCTCAGAGATAACCTTTGGCCAAGTGAAATTTGATCCACCCTTAAGAAAGGAGACAGAACCACATC
ATGAACTTGATCTGCAACTGGAATATGGACAAGGACACCAAGGTGGTTACTTTTTAGGTGCAAACAAGAG
TCTTCTCAAGTCTGTTGAAGAAGAATTGCATCAGCGAGGACACGTCGCACATTTAGAAGATGATGAAGGA
GATGATGATGAATCTAAACACTCAACTCTGAAAGCAAAAATTCCACCTCCCTTGCCACCAAAGCCTAAGT
CTATCTTCATACCACAGGAAATGCATTCTACTGAGGATGAAAATCAAGGAACAATCAAGAGATGTCCCAT
GTCAGGGAGCCCAGCAAAGCCATCCCAAGTTCCACCTAGACCACCACCTCCCAGATTACCCCCACACAAA
CCTGTTGCCTTAGGAAATGGAATGAGCTCCTTCCAGTTAAATGGTGAACGAGATGGCTCATTATGTCAAC
AACAGAATGAACATAGAGGCACAAACCTTTCAAGAAAAGAAAAGAAAGATGTACCAAAGCCTATTAGTAA
TGGTCTTCCTCCAACACCTAAAGTGCATATGGGTGCATGTTTTTCAAAAGTTTTTAATGGGTGTCCCTTG
AAAATTCACTGTGCATCATCATGGATAAACCCAGATACTAGAGATCAGTACTTGATATTTGGTGCCGAAG
AAGGGATTTATACCCTCAATCTTAATGAACTTCATGAAACATCAATGGAACAGCTATTCCCTCGAAGGTG
TACATGGTTGTATGTAATGAACAATTGCTTGCTATCAATATCTGGTAAAGCTTCTCAGCTTTATTCCCAT
AATTTACCAGGGCTTTTTGATTATGCAAGACAAATGCAAAAGTTACCTGTTGCTATTCCAGCACACAAAC
TCCCTGACAGAATACTGCCAAGGAAATTTTCTGTATCAGCAAAAATCCCTGAAACCAAATGGTGCCAGAA
GTGTTGTGTTGTAAGAAATCCTTACACGGGCCATAAATACCTATGTGGAGCACTTCAGACTAGCATTGTT
CTATTAGAATGGGTTGAACCAATGCAGAAATTTATGTTAATTAAGCACATAGATTTTCCTATACCATGTC
CACTTAGAATGTTTGAAATGCTGGTAGTTCCTGAACAGGAGTACCCTTTAGTTTGTGTTGGCGTCAGTAG
AGGTAGAGACTTCAACCAAGTGGTTCGATTTGAGACGGTCAATCCAAATTCTACCTCTTCATGGTTTACA
GAATCAGATACCCCACAGACAAATGTTACTCATGTAACCCAACTGGAGAGAGATACCATCCTTGTATGCT
TGGACTGTTGTATAAAAATAGTAAATCTCCAAGGAAGATTAAAATCTAGCAGGAAATTGTCATCAGAACT
CACCTTTGATTTCCAGATTGAATCAATAGTGTGCCTACAAGACAGTGTGCTAGCTTTCTGGAAACATGGA
ATGCAAGGTAGAAGTTTTAGATCTAATGAGGTAACACAAGAAATTTCAGATAGCACAAGAATTTTCAGGC
TGCTTGGATCTGACAGGGTCGTGGTTTTGGAAAGTAGGCCAACTGATAACCCCACAGCAAATAGCAATTT
GTACATCCTGGCGGGTCATGAAAACAGTTACCAAGGGCAATTCTGCAGATATCCAGCACAGTGGCGGCCG
CTCGAGTCTAGAATGGCTAGCAAAGGAGAAGAACTTTTCACTGGAGTTGTCCCAATTCTTGTTGAATTAG
ATGGTGATGTTAATGGGCACAAATTTTCTGTCAGTGGAGAGGGTGAAGGTGATGCTACATACGGAAAGCT
TACCCTTAAATTTATTTGCACTACTGGAAAACTACCTGTTCCATGGCCAACACTTGTCACTACTTTCTCT
TATGGTGTTCAATGCTTTTCCCGTTATCCGGATCATATGAAACGGCATGACTTTTTCAAGAGTGCCATGC
CCGAAGGTTATGTACAGGAACGCACTATATCTTTCAAAGATGACGGGAACTACAAGACGCGTGCTGAAGT
CAAGTTTGAAGGTGATACCCTTGTTAATCGTATCGAGTTAAAAGGTATTGATTTTAAAGAAGATGGAAAC
ATTCTCGGACACAAACTCGAGTACAACTATAACTCACACAATGTATACATCACGGCAGACAAACAAAAGA
ATGGAATCAAAGCTAACTTCAAAATTCGCCACAACATTGAAGATGGATCCGTTCAACTAGCAGACCATTA
TCAACAAAATACTCCAATTGGCGATGGCCCTGTCCTTTTACCAGACAACCATTACCTGTCGACACAATCT
GCCCTTTCGAAAGATCCCAACGAAAAGCGTGACCACATGGTCCTTCTTGAGTTTGTAACTGCTGCTGGGA
TTACACATGGCATGGATGAGCTCTACAAATAATGAATTAAACCCGCTGATCAGCCTCGACTGTGCCTTCT
AGTTGCCAGCCATCTGTTGTTTGCCCCTCCCCCGTGCCTTCCTTGACCCTGGAAGGTGCCACTCCCACTG
TCCTTTCCTAATAAAATGAGGAAATTGCATCGCATTGTCTGAGTAGGTGTCATTCTATTCTGGGGGGTGG
GGTGGGGCAGGACAGCAAGGGGGAGGATTGGGAAGACAATAGCAGGCATGCTGGGGATGCGGTGGGCTCT
ATGGCTTCTGAGGCGGAAAGAACCAGCTGGGGCTCTAGGGGGTATCCCC
[124 nt withheld, positions 8380-8503]
C
[91 nt withheld, positions 8505-8595]
A
[49 nt withheld, positions 8597-8645]
CCTTTGACGTTGGAGTCCACGTTCTTT
[37 nt withheld, positions 8673-8709]
ACCCTATCTCGGTCTATTCTTTTGATTTATAAGGGATTTTGCCGATTTCGGCCTATTGGTTAAAAAATGA
GCT
Features (pLannotate 1.2.2; 21 found; start..end, strand, type, name):
     40..369     +  promoter       SV40 promoter: SV40 enhancer and early promoter
    436..1227    +  CDS            neo: KKA2_KLEPN - Also known as kan, nptII. Experimental evidence at protein level: Swiss-Prot protein existence level 1. Resistance to kanamycin, neomycin, paromomycin, ribostamycin, butirosin and gentamicin B. From Klebsiella pneumoniae.
   1253..1411    +  CDS            ble (fragment): BLE_KLEPN - Experimental evidence at protein level: Swiss-Prot protein existence level 1. Binding protein with a strong affinity to the bleomycin family of antibiotics. Binds to CL990; an antimitotic-antibiotic compound. From Klebsiella pneumoniae.
   1406..1527    +  polyA_signal   SV40 poly(A) signal: SV40 polyadenylation signal
   1600..1616    -  protein_bind   lac operator: The lac repressor binds to the lac operator to inhibit transcription in E. coli. This inhibition can be relieved by adding lactose or isopropyl-β-D-thiogalactopyranoside (IPTG). lac repressor encoded by lacI
   1624..1654    -  promoter       lac promoter: promoter for the E. coli lac operon
   1669..1690    -  protein_bind   CAP binding site: CAP binding activates transcription in the presence of cAMP. E. coli catabolite activator protein
   1703..1795    -  CDS            lacI (fragment): lac repressor; lacI; The lac repressor binds to the lac operator to inhibit transcription in E. coli. This inhibition can be relieved by adding lactose or isopropyl-β-D-thiogalactopyranoside (IPTG).
   1978..2566    -  rep_origin     ori: high-copy-number ColE1/pMB1/pBR322/pUC origin of replication
   2737..3597    -  CDS            AmpR: β-lactamase; bla; confers resistance to ampicillin, carbenicillin, and related antibiotics
   3598..3702    -  promoter       AmpR promoter: bla
   3761..3813    -  misc_feature   bom (fragment): basis of mobility region from pBR322
   3968..4347    +  enhancer       CMV enhancer: human cytomegalovirus immediate early enhancer
   4348..4551    +  promoter       CMV promoter: human cytomegalovirus (CMV) immediate early promoter
   4547..4580    +  LTR            5' LTR (truncated) (fragment): truncated 5' long terminal repeat (LTR) from HIV-1
   4596..4614    +  promoter       T7 promoter: promoter for bacteriophage T7 RNA polymerase
   4693..7311    +  CDS            Map4k3: M4K3_RAT - Experimental evidence at protein level: Swiss-Prot protein existence level 1. May play a role in the response to environmental stress. Appears to act upstream of the JUN N-terminal pathway (By similarity). From Rattus norvegicus (Rat).
   7363..8082    +  CDS            Cycle 3 GFP: Cycle 3 GFP (Crameri et al., 1996) mammalian codon-optimized
   8110..8334    +  polyA_signal   bGH poly(A) signal: bovine growth hormone polyadenylation signal
   8338..8359    +  promoter       SV40 promoter (fragment): SV40 enhancer and early promoter
   8380..26      +  rep_origin     f1 ori (across the origin) (sequence partly withheld): f1 bacteriophage origin of replication; arrow indicates direction of (+) strand synthesis
