[The description below was written by a language model from this plasmid's Addgene catalogue record and pLannotate feature annotations shown in this document.]
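Description:
MAP4K3-GFP is a mammalian expression plasmid built on the Invitrogen pcDNA3.1/CT-GFP-TOPO backbone, into which the human MAP4K3 coding sequence (also known as GLK; about 2.6 kb) was inserted by TOPO T/A cloning. The sequenced plasmid is about 8.8 kb. It is maintained in E. coli through a high-copy ColE1/pUC-type origin and the β-lactamase (AmpR) gene for ampicillin selection, and an f1 origin is also present, which would allow single-stranded DNA production. For selection in mammalian cells, a neomycin phosphotransferase gene sits between the SV40 enhancer/early promoter and the SV40 polyadenylation signal, conferring G418 resistance.

The expression cassette uses the human cytomegalovirus immediate-early enhancer and promoter to drive the MAP4K3 open reading frame, which is followed shortly downstream by Cycle 3 GFP, a mammalian codon-optimised GFP variant, and terminated by the bovine growth hormone polyadenylation signal. The catalogue entry describes GFP as a C-terminal tag on the insert, so the product is a MAP4K3-GFP fusion protein. A T7 promoter lies between the CMV promoter and the insert, serving as a sequencing primer site and potentially allowing in vitro transcription. The automated annotation labels the insert by its closest match to the rat Map4k3 protein, but the catalogue record gives the species as human. The short ble, lacI, bom and HIV-1 LTR hits are fragments and are probably backbone remnants or annotation artefacts rather than functional elements.

The construct suits transient or stable expression of fluorescently tagged MAP4K3 in mammalian cells, allowing the kinase to be visualised or detected. The associated publication concerns MAP4K3's role in modulating cell death through post-transcriptional regulation of BH3-only proteins.
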