Addgene plasmid #21731: MAP4K3-GFP
Depositing lab: L. Miguel Martins. Depositing organization: MRC Toxicology Unit. Publication: MAP4K3 modulates cell death via the post-transcriptional regulation of BH3-only proteins. Lam D, Dickens D, Reid EB, Loh SH, Moisoi N, Martins LM. Proc Natl Acad Sci U S A. 2009 Jul 21;106(29):11978-83. doi: 10.1073/pnas.0900608106. Epub 2009 Jul 8. PubMed 19587239.
Backbone
  Vector backbone: pcDNA3.1/CT-GFP-TOPO
  Backbone manufacturer: Invitrogen
  Backbone size w/o insert (bp): 6157
  Vector type: Mammalian Expression
  Selectable markers: Neomycin (select with G418)
Growth in bacteria
  Bacterial resistance: Ampicillin, 100 μg/mL
  Growth temperature: 37°C
  Growth strain: DH5alpha
  Copy number: Unknown
Gene/Insert
  Gene/Insert name: MAP4K3 (alt names: GLK; MAPKKKK3; RAB8IPL1)
  Species: H. sapiens (human)
  Insert size (bp): 2619
  GenBank ID: BC071579
  Entrez Gene: MAP4K3 (a.k.a. GLK, MAPKKKK3, MEKKK 3, MEKKK3, RAB8IPL1)
  Tag / fusion protein: GFP (C terminal on insert)
  Cloning method: TOPO Cloning; 5′ cloning site T/A cloning (unknown if destroyed); 3′ cloning site T/A cloning (unknown if destroyed)
  Sequencing primers: 5′ T7; 3′ GFP Reverse (5 ́-GGGTAAGCTTTCCGTATGTAGC-3 ́)
Terms and licenses: Academic/Nonprofit Terms; Industry Terms: Not Available to Industry
How to cite: MAP4K3-GFP was a gift from L. Miguel Martins (Addgene plasmid # 21731 ; http://n2t.net/addgene:21731 ; RRID:Addgene_21731)
