>Addgene plasmid #21731 | MAP4K3-GFP | addgene partial sequence | sequence record 27502 | 21731 with GFP-R
CTTCTCCTTTGCTAGCCATTCTAGACTCGAGCGGCCGCCACTGTGCTGGATATCTGCAGAATTGCCCTTG
GTAACTGTTTTCATGACCCGCCAGGATGTACAAATTGCTATTTGCTGTGGGGTTATCAGTTGGCCTACTT
TCCAAAACCACGACCCTGTCAGATCCAAGCAGCCTGAAAATTCTTGTGCTATCTGAAATTTCTTGTGTTA
CCTCATTAGATCTAAAACTTCTACCTTGCATTCCATGTTTCCAGAAAGCTAGCACACTGTCTTGTAGGCA
CACTATTGATTCAATCTGGAAATCAAAGGTGAGTTCTGATGACAATTTCCTGCTAGATTTTAATCTTCCT
TGGAGATTTACTATTTTTATACAACAGTCCAAGCATACAAGGATGGTATCTCTCTCCAGTTGGGTTACAT
GAGTAACATTTGTCTGTGGGGTATCTGATTCTGTAAACCATGAAGAGGTAGAATTTGGATTGACCGTCTC
AAATCGAACCACTTGGTTGAAGTCTCTACCTCTACTGACGCCAACACAAACTAAAGGGTACTCCTGTTCA
GGAACTACCAGCATTTCAAACATTCTAAGTGGACATGGTATAGGAAAATCTATGTGCTTAATTAACATAA
ATTTCTGCATTGGTTCAACCCATTCTAATAGAACAATGCTAGTCTGAAGTGCTCCACATAGGTATTTATG
GCCCGTGTAAGGATTTCTTACAACACAACACTTCTGGCACCATTTGGTTTCAGGGATTTTTGCTGATACA
GAAAATTTCCTTGGCAGTATTCTGTCAGGGAGTTTGTGTGCTGGAATAGCAACAGGTAACTTTTGCATTT
GTCTTGCATAATCAAAAAGCCCTGGTAAATTATGGGAATAAAGCTGAGAAGCTTTACCAGATATTGATAG
CAAGCAATTGTTCATTACATACAACCATGTACACCTTCGAGGGAATAGCT
