>Addgene plasmid #21731 | MAP4K3-GFP | addgene partial sequence | sequence record 27503 | 21731 with CMV-F
GCAGAGCTCTCTGGCTAACTAGAGAACCCACTGCTTACTGGCTTATCGAAATTAATACGACTCACTATAG
GGAGACCCAAGCTGGCTAGTTAAGCTTGGTACCGAGCTCGGATCCACTAGTCCAGTGTGGTGGAATTGCC
CTTGCCACCATGAACCCCGGCTTCGATTTGTCCCGCCGGAACCCGCAGGAGGACTTCGAGCTGATTCAGC
GCATCGGCAGCGGCACCTACGGCGACGTCTACAAGGCACGGAATGTTAACACTGGTGAATTAGCAGCAAT
TAAAGTAATAAAATTGGAACCAGGAGAAGACTTTGCAGTTGTGCAGCAAGAAATTATCATGATGAAAGAC
TGTAAACACCCAAATATTGTTGCTTATTTTGGAAGCTATCTCAGGCGAGATAAGCTTTGGATTTGCATGG
AGTTTTGTGGAGGTGGTTCTTTACAGGATATTTATCACGTAACTGGACCTCTGTCAGAACTGCAAATTGC
ATATGTTAGCAGAGAAACACTGCAGGGATTATATTATCTTCACAGTAAAGGAAAAATGCACAGAGATATA
AAGGGAGCTAACATTCTATTAACGGATAATGGTCATGTGAAATTGGCTGATTTTGGAGTATCTGCACAGA
TAACAGCTACAATTGCCAAACGGAAGTCTTTCATTGGCACACCATATTGGATGGCTCCAGAAGTTGCAGC
TGTTGAGAGGAAGGGGGGTTACAATCAACTCTGTGATCTCTGGGCAGTGGGAATCACTGCCATAGAACTT
GCAGAGCTTCAGCCTCCTATGTTTGACTTACACCCAATGAGAGCATTATTTCTAATGACAAAAAGCAATT
TTCAGCCTCCTAAACTAAAGGATAAAATGAAATGGTCAAATAGTTTTC
